Addgene plasmid #211105: pBiT3.1-C_FBXW11:1-542
Purpose: Mammalian expression of full-length human FBXW11. C-terminal HiBiT tag.
Depositing lab: Cheryl Arrowsmith. Publication: A Target Class Ligandability Evaluation of WD40 Repeat-Containing Proteins. Ackloo S, Li F, Szewczyk M, Seitova A, Loppnau P, Zeng H, Xu J, Ahmad S, Arnautova YA, Baghaie AJ, Beldar S, Bolotokova A, Centrella PA, Chau I, Clark MA, Cuozzo JW, Dehghani-Tafti S, Disch JS, Dong A, Dumas A, Feng JA, Ghiabi P, Gibson E, Gilmer J, Goldman B, Green SR, Guie MA, Guilinger JP, Harms N, Herasymenko O, Houliston S, Hutchinson A, Kearnes S, Keefe AD, Kimani SW, Kramer T, Kutera M, Kwak HA, Lento C, Li Y, Liu J, Loup J, Machado RAC, Mulhern CJ, Perveen S, Righetto GL, Riley P, Shrestha S, Sigel EA, Silva M, Sintchak MD, Slakman BL, Taylor RD, Thompson J, Torng W, Underkoffler C, von Rechenberg M, Walsh RT, Watson I, Wilson DJ, Wolf E, Yadav M, Yazdi AK, Zhang J, Zhang Y, Santhakumar V, Edwards AM, Barsyte-Lovejoy D, Schapira M, Brown PJ, Halabelian L, Arrowsmith CH. J Med Chem. 2025 Jan 23;68(2):1092-1112. doi: 10.1021/acs.jmedchem.4c02010. Epub 2024 Nov 4. PubMed 39495097.
Backbone
  Vector backbone: pBiT3.1-C
  Backbone manufacturer: Promega
  Vector type: Mammalian Expression
  Selectable markers: Neomycin (select with G418)
Growth in bacteria
  Bacterial resistance: Kanamycin, 50 μg/mL
  Growth temperature: 37°C
  Growth strain: DH5alpha
  Copy number: High Copy
Gene/Insert
  Gene/Insert name: FBXW11:M1-R542
  Species: H. sapiens (human)
  Insert size (bp): 1626
  Mutation: wild type
  Entrez Gene: FBXW11 (a.k.a. BTRC2, BTRCP2, FBW1B, FBXW1B, Fbw11, Hos, NEDJED)
  Promoter: CMV
  Tag / fusion protein: GSSGGSSGVSGWRLFKKIS (C terminal on insert)
  Cloning method: Ligation Independent Cloning
  Sequencing primers: 5′ T7; 3′ TTGCTCAGCGGTGGCAGCAG
Resource information
  A portion of this plasmid was derived from a plasmid made by: Mammalian Gene Collection (BC026213)
Terms and licenses: Academic/Nonprofit Terms; Industry Terms: Not Available to Industry
Depositor comments: 5' Cloning Site: EcoR1 (not destroyed), 3' Cloning Site: Xho1 (not destroyed).
How to cite: pBiT3.1-C_FBXW11:1-542 was a gift from Cheryl Arrowsmith (Addgene plasmid # 211105 ; http://n2t.net/addgene:211105 ; RRID:Addgene_211105)
