[The description below was written by a language model from this plasmid's Addgene catalogue record and pLannotate feature annotations shown in this document.]
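Description:
pBiT3.1-C_FBXW11:1-542 is a mammalian expression plasmid built on Promega's pBiT3.1-C backbone, carrying full-length, wild-type human FBXW11 (residues M1–R542; also known as β-TrCP2/FBW1B), a WD40-repeat F-box protein. The 1,626 bp open reading frame, derived from a Mammalian Gene Collection clone, was inserted by ligation-independent cloning between retained EcoRI and XhoI sites. It is fused at its C terminus through a short glycine/serine linker to the HiBiT peptide. HiBiT is the small 11-residue NanoLuc fragment that complements LgBiT to give luminescence. Transcription is driven by the CMV immediate-early enhancer and promoter, followed by a chimeric β-globin/immunoglobulin intron that improves mRNA processing, and it is terminated by an SV40 polyadenylation signal. A T7 promoter immediately upstream of the insert serves as a sequencing primer site and could support in vitro transcription.

The roughly 6 kb plasmid replicates at high copy in E. coli from a ColE1/pUC-type origin and is selected with kanamycin through a neo (nptII) gene under the bacterial EM7 promoter. The catalogue lists neomycin/G418 as the mammalian selectable marker. The sequence annotation, however, shows only the bacterial EM7 promoter directly upstream of neo. It also shows a separate SV40 early promoter–blasticidin S deaminase–synthetic poly(A) cassette, which would confer blasticidin resistance in mammalian cells, so the two sources do not fully agree on this point. A single loxP site and small fragments annotated as SV40 large T antigen and SET1 are also detected and look like backbone remnants or incidental matches.

The associated study concerns the ligandability of WD40-repeat proteins, so the construct fits luminescence-based quantification of FBXW11 in cells, such as protein-level or target-engagement assays. The record does not state which specific assay was used.
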