Features (pLannotate 1.2.2; 17 found; start..end, strand, type, name):
     24..105     -  polyA_signal   SV40 poly(A) signal: SV40 polyadenylation signal
    128..211     -  CDS            large T antigen (fragment): large T antigen from SV40 (simian virus 40)
    276..641     +  enhancer       CMV enhancer: human cytomegalovirus immediate early enhancer
    643..842     +  promoter       CMV promoter: human cytomegalovirus (CMV) immediate early promoter
    981..1113    +  intron         chimeric intron: chimera between introns from human β-globin and immunoglobulin heavy chain genes
   1157..1175    +  promoter       T7 promoter: promoter for bacteriophage T7 RNA polymerase
   1243..2868    +  CDS            FBXW11: FBW1B_HUMAN - Also known as BTRCP2, FBW1B, FBXW1B, KIAA0696. Experimental evidence at protein level: Swiss-Prot protein existence level 1. (Microbial infection) Target of human immunodeficiency virus type 1 (HIV-1) protein VPU to polyubiquitinate and deplete BST2 from cells and antagonize its antiviral action. From Homo sapiens (Human).
   2964..2991    +  CDS            SET1 (fragment): solubility-enhancement tag derived from T7 phage gene 10B
   3017..3138    -  polyA_signal   SV40 poly(A) signal: SV40 polyadenylation signal
   3161..3229    -  CDS            large T antigen (fragment): large T antigen from SV40 (simian virus 40)
   3253..3286    +  protein_bind   loxP: Cre-mediated recombination occurs in the 8-bp core sequence (GCATACAT). Cre recombinase
   3296..3343    +  promoter       EM7 promoter: synthetic bacterial promoter&nbsp
   3375..4166    +  CDS            neo: KKA2_KLEPN - Also known as kan, nptII. Experimental evidence at protein level: Swiss-Prot protein existence level 1. Resistance to kanamycin, neomycin, paromomycin, ribostamycin, butirosin and gentamicin B. From Klebsiella pneumoniae.
   4327..4915    -  rep_origin     ori: high-copy-number ColE1/pMB1/pBR322/pUC origin of replication
   5041..5089    -  polyA_signal   poly(A) signal: synthetic polyadenylation signal
   5113..5511    -  CDS            BSD: blasticidin S deaminase; Aspergillus terreus BSD; confers resistance to blasticidin
   5542..5899    -  promoter       SV40 promoter: SV40 enhancer and early promoter
>Addgene plasmid #211105 | pBiT3.1-C_FBXW11:1-542 | addgene full sequence | sequence record 425973 | Addgene NGS Result
AAGACGCGTTAATTAAGACGTCGGCAGTGAAAAAAATGCTTTATTTGTGAAATTTGTGATGCTATTGCTT
TATTTGTAACCATTATAAGCTGCAATAAACAAGTTAACAACAACAATTGCATTCATTTTATGTTTCAGGT
TCAGGGGGAGGTGTGGGAGGTTTTTTAAAGCAAGTAAAACCTCTACAAATGTGGTATGGCTGATTATGAT
CCGCGGCCGCAATACGTCGACGTTATCAGCTGACTTCGTACGAGAGCCTAGGATTATGGCGCGCCACTAG
TTATTAATAGTAATCAATTACGGGGTCATTAGTTCATAGCCCATATATGGAGTTCCGCGTTACATAACTT
ACGGTAAATGGCCCGCCTGGCTGACCGCCCAACGACCCCCGCCCATTGACGTCAATAATGACGTATGTTC
CCATAGTAACGCCAATAGGGACTTTCCATTGACGTCAATGGGTGGAGTATTTACGGTAAACTGCCCACTT
GGCAGTACATCAAGTGTATCATATGCCAAGTCCGCCCCCTATTGACGTCAATGACGGTAAATGGCCCGCC
TGGCATTATGCCCAGTACATGACCTTACGGGACTTTCCTACTTGGCAGTACATCTACGTATTAGTCATCG
CTATTACCATGGTGATGCGGTTTTGGCAGTACACCAATGGGCGTGGATAGCGGTTTGACTCACGGGGATT
TCCAAGTCTCCACCCCATTGACGTCAATGGGAGTTTGTTTTGGCACCAAAATCAACGGGACTTTCCAAAA
TGTCGTAATAACCCCGCCCCGTTGACGCAAATGGGCGGTAGGCGTGTACGGTGGGAGGTCTATATAAGCA
GAGCTGGTTTAGTGAACCGTCAGATCACTAGAATCTTTATTGCGGTAGTTTATCACAGTTAAATTGCTAA
CGCAGTCAGTGCTTCTGACACAACAGTCTCGAACTTAAGCTGCAGAAGTTGGTCGTGAGGCACTGGGCAG
GTAAGTATCAAGGTTACAAGACAGGTTTAAGGAGACCAATAGAAACTGGGCTTGTCGAGACAGAGAAGAC
TCTTGCGTTTCTGATAGGCACCTATTGGTCTTACTGACATCCACTTTGCCTTTCTCTCCACAGGTGTCCA
CTCCCAGTTCAATTACAGCTCTTAAGGCTAGAGTATTAATACGACTCACTATAGGGGCGATCGCAACAAG
CTTCGGGAAGATCTGGAGCTAGCGGCGGGGGATCCGGTGGGAATTCGACACCATGGAGCCCGACTCGGTG
ATTGAGGACAAGACCATCGAGCTCATGTGTTCTGTGCCAAGGTCTTTGTGGCTAGGCTGCGCCAACCTGG
TAGAGAGCATGTGCGCACTGAGTTGCCTGCAGAGCATGCCCAGTGTCAGATGTCTCCAGATAAGTAATGG
AACATCATCTGTGATCGTCTCCAGAAAGAGGCCATCAGAAGGAAACTATCAAAAAGAAAAAGACTTGTGT
ATTAAATATTTTGACCAGTGGTCTGAATCAGATCAAGTGGAATTTGTGGAACATCTTATTTCACGAATGT
GTCATTATCAGCATGGACATATTAACTCTTACCTGAAGCCCATGTTGCAGCGGGACTTTATTACCGCTTT
ACCAGAGCAAGGCTTAGATCACATAGCAGAAAACATTCTTTCGTACCTGGATGCCAGGTCTCTGTGTGCA
GCAGAGCTGGTATGTAAAGAATGGCAGCGAGTGATCTCAGAAGGAATGCTTTGGAAGAAGCTGATTGAAC
GAATGGTACGCACTGATCCCCTATGGAAAGGACTTTCAGAAAGAAGAGGGTGGGATCAGTACCTGTTTAA
AAACAGACCCACAGATGGCCCTCCAAATTCATTTTATAGGTCATTATACCCAAAGATTATCCAGGATATA
GAGACTATAGAATCTAACTGGCGGTGTGGACGACACAACTTGCAGAGGATTCAGTGCCGCTCTGAAAATA
GTAAAGGTGTCTACTGTTTACAGTACGATGATGAAAAAATTATCAGTGGCCTACGAGATAATTCTATTAA
GATATGGGATAAAACCAGCCTGGAATGTTTGAAAGTGTTAACAGGACACACAGGCTCTGTCCTCTGTCTG
CAGTATGATGAGCGTGTCATTGTAACTGGCTCTTCAGATTCTACGGTGAGAGTGTGGGATGTGAACACGG
GTGAAGTTCTTAACACATTGATCCACCACAATGAGGCTGTATTGCACTTACGCTTCAGCAATGGACTGAT
GGTGACCTGTTCCAAGGACCGCTCCATTGCTGTGTGGGACATGGCTTCTGCGACCGACATCACTTTACGC
CGTGTCCTGGTTGGCCACCGGGCTGCCGTCAATGTAGTAGACTTTGACGACAAGTACATCGTGTCTGCCT
CTGGTGACAGGACCATCAAAGTCTGGAGCACGAGCACCTGTGAATTTGTTCGTACTCTCAATGGGCACAA
GCGGGGCATTGCCTGTCTCCAGTACAGGGATCGCCTGGTTGTTAGTGGATCATCAGATAATACCATTAGG
CTCTGGGATATTGAATGTGGTGCCTGTTTAAGAGTCCTAGAGGGACATGAAGAATTGGTCCGATGCATCC
GGTTTGATAACAAGAGGATTGTCAGTGGGGCCTATGATGGGAAAATTAAAGTTTGGGACTTGCAAGCTGC
TCTTGACCCTCGAGCCCCAGCAAGCACATTGTGTTTGCGCACATTGGTGGAACATTCTGGACGTGTGTTT
CGGCTCCAGTTTGATGAGTTTCAGATCATCAGCAGCTCCCATGATGACACTATTTTGATTTGGGATTTCT
TAAATGTGCCTCCCAGTGCCCAGAATGAGACCCGTTCTCCCTCCAGAACATACACTTACATCTCTAGAGG
CTCGAGCGGTGGGAGCTCCGGTGTGAGCGGCTGGCGGCTGTTCAAGAAGATTAGCTAAGTTTAAACGGCC
GCGACTCTAGACTGCAGGCATGCAAGCTGATTTGGCTGCTGCCACCGCTGAGCAAGGCCGCTTCGAGCAG
ACATGATAAGATACATTGATGAGTTTGGACAAACCACAACTAGAATGCAGTGAAAAAAATGCTTTATTTG
TGAAATTTGTGATGCTATTGCTTTATTTGTAACCATTATAAGCTGCAATAAACAAGTTAACAACAACAAT
TGCATTCATTTTATGTTTCAGGTTCAGGGGGAGATGTGGGAGGTTTTTTTAAGCAAGTAAAACCTCTACA
AATGTGGTAAAATCTTAATTAAGACTTCTAATATAACTTCGTATAGCATACATTATACGAAGTTATGGTT
CCACTGTTGACAATTAATCATCGGCATAGTATATCGGCATAGTATAATACGACAAGGTGAGGAACTAAAC
CCAGGAGGCAGATCATGATTGAACAAGATGGATTGCACGCAGGTTCTCCGGCCGCTTGGGTGGAGAGGCT
ATTCGGCTATGACTGGGCACAACAGACAATCGGCTGCTCTGATGCCGCCGTGTTCCGGCTGTCAGCGCAG
GGGCGCCCGGTTCTTTTTGTCAAGACCGACCTGTCCGGTGCCCTGAATGAACTGCAGGACGAGGCAGCGC
GGCTATCGTGGCTGGCCACGACGGGCGTTCCTTGCGCAGCTGTGCTCGACGTTGTCACTGAAGCGGGAAG
GGACTGGCTGCTATTGGGCGAAGTGCCGGGGCAGGATCTCCTGTCATCTCACCTTGCTCCTGCCGAGAAA
GTATCCATCATGGCTGATGCAATGCGGCGGCTGCATACGCTTGATCCGGCTACCTGCCCATTCGACCACC
AAGCGAAACATCGCATCGAGCGAGCACGTACTCGGATGGAAGCCGGTCTTGTCGATCAGGATGATCTGGA
CGAAGAGCATCAGGGGCTCGCGCCAGCCGAACTGTTCGCCAGGCTCAAGGCGCGCATGCCCGACGGCGAG
GATCTCGTCGTGACCCATGGCGATGCCTGCTTGCCGAATATCATGGTGGAAAATGGCCGCTTTTCTGGAT
TCATCGACTGTGGCCGGCTGGGTGTGGCGGACCGCTATCAGGACATAGCGTTGGCTACCCGTGATATTGC
TGAAGAGCTTGGCGGCGAATGGGCTGACCGCTTCCTCGTGCTTTACGGTATCGCCGCTCCCGATTCGCAG
CGCATCGCCTTCTATCGCCTTCTTGACGAGTTCTTCTGATTCGAAATGACCGACCAAGCGACGCCCAACC
GGTATCAGCTCACTCAAAGGCGGTAATACGGTTATCCACAGAATCAGGGGATAACGCAGGAAAGAACATG
TGAGCAAAAGGCCAGCAAAAGGCCAGGAACCGTAAAAAGGCCGCGTTGCTGGCGTTTTTCCATAGGCTCC
GCCCCCCTGACGAGCATCACAAAAATCGACGCTCAAGTCAGAGGTGGCGAAACCCGACAGGACTATAAAG
ATACCAGGCGTTTCCCCCTGGAAGCTCCCTCGTGCGCTCTCCTGTTCCGACCCTGCCGCTTACCGGATAC
CTGTCCGCCTTTCTCCCTTCGGGAAGCGTGGCGCTTTCTCATAGCTCACGCTGTAGGTATCTCAGTTCGG
TGTAGGTCGTTCGCTCCAAGCTGGGCTGTGTGCACGAACCCCCCGTTCAGCCCGACCGCTGCGCCTTATC
CGGTAACTATCGTCTTGAGTCCAACCCGGTAAGACACGACTTATCGCCACTGGCAGCAGCCACTGGTAAC
AGGATTAGCAGAGCGAGGTATGTAGGCGGTGCTACAGAGTTCTTGAAGTGGTGGCCTAACTACGGCTACA
CTAGAAGGACAGTATTTGGTATCTGCGCTCTGCTGAAGCCAGTTACCTTCGGAAAAAGAGTTGGTAGCTC
TTGATCCGGCAAACAAACCACCGCTGGTAGCGGTGGTTTTTTTGTTTGCAAGCAGCAGATTACGCGCAGA
AAAAAAGGATTTCAAGAAGATCCTTTGATCTTTTCTACGGGGTCTGACGCTCAGTGGAACGAAAACTCAC
GTTAAGGGATTTTGGTCATGAGATTATCAAAAAGGATCTTCACCTAGATCCTTTTATAGTCCGGAATCGT
CACACAAAAAACCAACACACAGATGTAATGAAAATAAAGATATTTTATTGCGGCCATCGTGATGGCTAGA
GTTTAGCCCTCCCACACATAACCAGAGGGCAGCAATTCACGAATCCCAACTGCCGTCGGCTGTCCATCAC
TGTCCTTCACTATGGCTTTGATCCCAGGATGCAGATCGAGAAGCACCTGTCGGCACCGTCCGCAGGGGCT
CAAGATGCCCCTGTTCTCATTTCCGATCGCGACGATACAAGTCAGGTTGCCAGCTGCCGCAGCAGCAGCA
GTGCCCAGCACCACGAGTTCTGCACAAGGTCCCCCAGTAAAATGATATACATTGACACCAGTGAAGATGC
GGCCGTCGCTAGAGAGAGCTGCGCTGGCGACGCTGTAGTCTTCAGAGATGGGGATGCTGTTGATTGTAGC
CGTTGCTCTTTCAATGAGGGTGGATTCTTCTTGAGACAAAGGCTTGGCCATGGTGGCGCTAGTGTCAGAA
GAATCGAGCTTTTTGCAAAAGCCTAGGCCTCCAAAAAAGCCTCCTCACTACTTCTGGAATAGCTCAGAGG
CCGAGGCGGCCTCGGCCTCTGCATAAATAAAAAAAATTAGTCAGCCATGGGGCGGAGAATGGGCGGAACT
GGGCGGAGTTAGGGGCGGGATGGGCGGAGTTAGGGGCGGGACTATGGTTGCTGACTAATTGAGATGCATG
CTTTGCATACTTCTGCCTGCTGGGGAGCCTGGGGACTTTCCACACCTGGTTGCTGACTAATTGAGATGCA
TGCTTTGCATACTTCTGCCTGCTGGGGAGCCTGGGGACTTTCCACACCCTAACTGACACACATTCCACAG
CTGGTTCTTTCCGCCTCAGAAGGTACCTAACCAAGTTCCTCTTTCAGAGGTTATTTCAGGCCATGGTGCT
GCGC
