>Addgene plasmid #211105 | pBiT3.1-C_FBXW11:1-542 | depositor partial sequence | sequence record 411690 | Insert sequence
ATGGAGCCCGACTCGGTGATTGAGGACAAGACCATCGAGCTCATGTGTTCTGTGCCAAGGTCTTTGTGGC
TAGGCTGCGCCAACCTGGTAGAGAGCATGTGCGCACTGAGTTGCCTGCAGAGCATGCCCAGTGTCAGATG
TCTCCAGATAAGTAATGGAACATCATCTGTGATCGTCTCCAGAAAGAGGCCATCAGAAGGAAACTATCAA
AAAGAAAAAGACTTGTGTATTAAATATTTTGACCAGTGGTCTGAATCAGATCAAGTGGAATTTGTGGAAC
ATCTTATTTCACGAATGTGTCATTATCAGCATGGACATATTAACTCTTACCTGAAGCCCATGTTGCAGCG
GGACTTTATTACCGCTTTACCAGAGCAAGGCTTAGATCACATAGCAGAAAACATTCTTTCGTACCTGGAT
GCCAGGTCTCTGTGTGCAGCAGAGCTGGTATGTAAAGAATGGCAGCGAGTGATCTCAGAAGGAATGCTTT
GGAAGAAGCTGATTGAACGAATGGTACGCACTGATCCCCTATGGAAAGGACTTTCAGAAAGAAGAGGGTG
GGATCAGTACCTGTTTAAAAACAGACCCACAGATGGCCCTCCAAATTCATTTTATAGGTCATTATACCCA
AAGATTATCCAGGATATAGAGACTATAGAATCTAACTGGCGGTGTGGACGACACAACTTGCAGAGGATTC
AGTGCCGCTCTGAAAATAGTAAAGGTGTCTACTGTTTACAGTACGATGATGAAAAAATTATCAGTGGCCT
ACGAGATAATTCTATTAAGATATGGGATAAAACCAGCCTGGAATGTTTGAAAGTGTTAACAGGACACACA
GGCTCTGTCCTCTGTCTGCAGTATGATGAGCGTGTCATTGTAACTGGCTCTTCAGATTCTACGGTGAGAG
TGTGGGATGTGAACACGGGTGAAGTTCTTAACACATTGATCCACCACAATGAGGCTGTATTGCACTTACG
CTTCAGCAATGGACTGATGGTGACCTGTTCCAAGGACCGCTCCATTGCTGTGTGGGACATGGCTTCTGCG
ACCGACATCACTTTACGCCGTGTCCTGGTTGGCCACCGGGCTGCCGTCAATGTAGTAGACTTTGACGACA
AGTACATCGTGTCTGCCTCTGGTGACAGGACCATCAAAGTCTGGAGCACGAGCACCTGTGAATTTGTTCG
TACTCTCAATGGGCACAAGCGGGGCATTGCCTGTCTCCAGTACAGGGATCGCCTGGTTGTTAGTGGATCA
TCAGATAATACCATTAGGCTCTGGGATATTGAATGTGGTGCCTGTTTAAGAGTCCTAGAGGGACATGAAG
AATTGGTCCGATGCATCCGGTTTGATAACAAGAGGATTGTCAGTGGGGCCTATGATGGGAAAATTAAAGT
TTGGGACTTGCAAGCTGCTCTTGACCCTCGAGCCCCAGCAAGCACATTGTGTTTGCGCACATTGGTGGAA
CATTCTGGACGTGTGTTTCGGCTCCAGTTTGATGAGTTTCAGATCATCAGCAGCTCCCATGATGACACTA
TTTTGATTTGGGATTTCTTAAATGTGCCTCCCAGTGCCCAGAATGAGACCCGTTCTCCCTCCAGAACATA
CACTTACATCTCTAGA
